Addgene plasmid #32854: pET30 NHERF1
Depositing lab: Edward Weinman. Depositing organization: University of Maryland, Baltimore. Publication: Structure-function of recombinant Na/H exchanger regulatory factor (NHE-RF). Weinman EJ, Steplock D, Tate K, Hall RA, Spurney RF, Shenolikar S. J Clin Invest. 1998 May 15;101(10):2199-206. 10.1172/JCI204 PubMed 9593775.
Backbone
  Vector backbone: pet30a+
  Backbone manufacturer: Novagen
  Backbone size w/o insert (bp): 5422
  Modifications to backbone: none
  Vector type: Bacterial Expression
Growth in bacteria
  Bacterial resistance: Kanamycin, 50 μg/mL
  Growth temperature: 37°C
  Growth strain: DH5alpha
  Copy number: Low Copy
Gene/Insert
  Gene/Insert name: solute carrier family 9 (sodium/hydrogen exchanger), member 3 regulator 1 (alt name: NHERF)
  Species: O. cuniculus (rabbit)
  Insert size (bp): 1200
  Mutation: none
  GenBank ID: U19815
  Entrez Gene: SLC9A3R1
  Promoter: T7
  Tag / fusion protein: his (N terminal on insert); S16 (N terminal on insert)
  Cloning method: Restriction Enzyme; 5′ cloning site V=EcoRV I =BssH1 (destroyed during cloning); 3′ cloning site V=EcoRV i=EcoR1 (destroyed during cloning)
  Sequencing primers: 5′ T7 promoter primer; 3′ T7 terminator primer
Terms and licenses: Academic/Nonprofit Terms; Industry Terms: Not Available to Industry
Depositor comments: pET 30a vector cut with EcoRV NHERF from SK-cut with BSSH II and ECoRI. Both filled in and blunt ligated. insert at bp 5217-6918 aa 1-358 BP#5076 ATG leader protein = 49 +9 from cDNA not usually translated EK cuts 43 AA off sequence nherf tranlates 5244
How to cite: pET30 NHERF1 was a gift from Edward Weinman (Addgene plasmid # 32854 ; http://n2t.net/addgene:32854 ; RRID:Addgene_32854)
