[The description below was written by a language model from this plasmid's Addgene catalogue record and pLannotate feature annotations shown in this document.]
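Description:
pET30 NHERF1 is a bacterial expression plasmid built on the Novagen pET-30a(+) backbone and carrying the full-length rabbit NHERF1 cDNA (SLC9A3R1, the Na/H exchanger regulatory factor, residues 1–358). It is propagated in E. coli under kanamycin selection (aph(3')-Ia). Replication depends on a pBR322-type origin accompanied by the bom and rop elements, which fits the recorded low copy number, and an f1 origin is also present. The annotated tetracycline-resistance and AmpR promoter fragments appear to be backbone remnants rather than functional markers.

Expression is driven by a T7 promoter with an adjacent lac operator and the T7 gene 10 ribosome binding site. The plasmid-borne lacI gene supplies the repressor, so transcription needs a host providing T7 RNA polymerase and is induced with IPTG. The insert was excised from another plasmid, blunt-ended and ligated into the filled-in EcoRV site, which destroyed the flanking sites. The depositor states that translation begins in the vector leader, adding about 49 vector-encoded residues plus 9 from normally untranslated cDNA sequence ahead of the NHERF1 start. This leader carries the N-terminal His tag and S-tag, and enterokinase cleavage removes 43 of these residues. The feature table annotates the S-tag but not the N-terminal His tag.

The annotated coding sequence ends well before the end of the insert, so the remainder is presumably 3' untranslated cDNA. On that reading, the downstream vector His-tag fragment is unlikely to be translated. A T7 terminator closes the cassette. The construct is suited to producing and affinity-purifying recombinant NHERF1, a scaffold protein that regulates SLC9A3, for structure–function studies.
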