Features (pLannotate 1.2.2; 20 found; start..end, strand, type, name):
     12..467     +  rep_origin     f1 ori (sequence partly withheld): f1 bacteriophage origin of replication; arrow indicates direction of (+) strand synthesis
    494..551     +  promoter       AmpR promoter (fragment): bla
    560..1375    -  CDS            KanR: aminoglycoside phosphotransferase; aph(3')-Ia; confers resistance to kanamycin in bacteria or G418 (Geneticin®) in eukaryotes
   1497..2085    +  rep_origin     ori: high-copy-number ColE1/pMB1/pBR322/pUC origin of replication
   2271..2413    -  misc_feature   bom: basis of mobility region from pBR322
   2515..2706    -  CDS            rop: Rop protein, which maintains plasmids at low copy number; rop
   2723..3103    +  CDS            YPB1_ECOLX: Protein predicted: Swiss-Prot protein existence level 4. From Escherichia coli.
   3175..3466    -  CDS            TcR (fragment): tetracycline efflux protein; tet; confers resistance to tetracycline
   3481..3502    -  protein_bind   CAP binding site: CAP binding activates transcription in the presence of cAMP. E. coli catabolite activator protein
   3515..4597    -  CDS            lacI: lac repressor; lacI; The lac repressor binds to the lac operator to inhibit transcription in E. coli. This inhibition can be relieved by adding lactose or isopropyl-β-D-thiogalactopyranoside (IPTG).
   4598..4675    -  promoter       lacI promoter: lacI
   4683..4962    -  CDS            TcR (fragment): tetracycline efflux protein; tet; confers resistance to tetracycline
   4988..5006    +  promoter       T7 promoter: promoter for bacteriophage T7 RNA polymerase
   5007..5031    +  protein_bind   lac operator: The lac repressor binds to the lac operator to inhibit transcription in E. coli. This inhibition can be relieved by adding lactose or isopropyl-β-D-thiogalactopyranoside (IPTG). lac repressor encoded by lacI
   5046..5068    +  RBS            RBS: efficient ribosome binding site from bacteriophage T7 gene 10 (Olins and Rangwala, 1989)
   5130..5174    +  CDS            S-Tag: affinity and epitope tag derived from pancreatic ribonuclease A
   5244..6317    +  CDS            SLC9A3R1: NHRF1_RABIT - Also known as NHERF, NHERF1. Experimental evidence at protein level: Swiss-Prot protein existence level 1. Scaffold protein that connects plasma membrane proteins with members of the ezrin/moesin/radixin family and thereby helps to link them to the actin cytoskeleton and to regulate their surface expression. Necessary for recycling of internalized ADRB2. Was first known to play a role in the regulation of the activity and subcellular location of SLC9A3. Necessary for cAMP-mediated phosphorylation and inhibition of SLC9A3. Involved in sperm capacitation. May participate in the reg
   6968..6985    +  CDS            9xHis (fragment): 9xHis affinity tag
   6995..7044    +  CDS            SET1 (fragment): solubility-enhancement tag derived from T7 phage gene 10B
   7052..7099    +  terminator     T7 terminator: transcription terminator for bacteriophage T7 RNA polymerase
>Addgene plasmid #32854 | pET30 NHERF1 | depositor full sequence | sequence record 38676 | pET30 NHERF1 sequence 7124 bps
TGGCGAATGGG
[124 nt withheld, positions 12-135]
C
[91 nt withheld, positions 137-227]
A
[49 nt withheld, positions 229-277]
CCTTTGACGTTGGAGTCCACGTTCTTT
[37 nt withheld, positions 305-341]
ACCCTATCTCGGTCTATTCTTTTGATTTATAAGGGATTTTGCCGATTTCGGCCTATTGGTTAAAAAATGA
GCTGATTTAACAAAAATTTAACGCGAATTTTAACAAAATATTAACGTTTACAATTTCAGGTGGCACTTTT
CGGGGAAATGTGCGCGGAACCCCTATTTGTTTATTTTTCTAAATACATTCAAATATGTATCCGCTCATGA
ATTAATTCTTAGAAAAACTCATCGAGCATCAAATGAAACTGCAATTTATTCATATCAGGATTATCAATAC
CATATTTTTGAAAAAGCCGTTTCTGTAATGAAGGAGAAAACTCACCGAGGCAGTTCCATAGGATGGCAAG
ATCCTGGTATCGGTCTGCGATTCCGACTCGTCCAACATCAATACAACCTATTAATTTCCCCTCGTCAAAA
ATAAGGTTATCAAGTGAGAAATCACCATGAGTGACGACTGAATCCGGTGAGAATGGCAAAAGTTTATGCA
TTTCTTTCCAGACTTGTTCAACAGGCCAGCCATTACGCTCGTCATCAAAATCACTCGCATCAACCAAACC
GTTATTCATTCGTGATTGCGCCTGAGCGAGACGAAATACGCGATCGCTGTTAAAAGGACAATTACAAACA
GGAATCGAATGCAACCGGCGCAGGAACACTGCCAGCGCATCAACAATATTTTCACCTGAATCAGGATATT
CTTCTAATACCTGGAATGCTGTTTTCCCGGGGATCGCAGTGGTGAGTAACCATGCATCATCAGGAGTACG
GATAAAATGCTTGATGGTCGGAAGAGGCATAAATTCCGTCAGCCAGTTTAGTCTGACCATCTCATCTGTA
ACATCATTGGCAACGCTACCTTTGCCATGTTTCAGAAACAACTCTGGCGCATCGGGCTTCCCATACAATC
GATAGATTGTCGCACCTGATTGCCCGACATTATCGCGAGCCCATTTATACCCATATAAATCAGCATCCAT
GTTGGAATTTAATCGCGGCCTAGAGCAAGACGTTTCCCGTTGAATATGGCTCATAACACCCCTTGTATTA
CTGTTTATGTAAGCAGACAGTTTTATTGTTCATGACCAAAATCCCTTAACGTGAGTTTTCGTTCCACTGA
GCGTCAGACCCCGTAGAAAAGATCAAAGGATCTTCTTGAGATCCTTTTTTTCTGCGCGTAATCTGCTGCT
TGCAAACAAAAAAACCACCGCTACCAGCGGTGGTTTGTTTGCCGGATCAAGAGCTACCAACTCTTTTTCC
GAAGGTAACTGGCTTCAGCAGAGCGCAGATACCAAATACTGTCCTTCTAGTGTAGCCGTAGTTAGGCCAC
CACTTCAAGAACTCTGTAGCACCGCCTACATACCTCGCTCTGCTAATCCTGTTACCAGTGGCTGCTGCCA
GTGGCGATAAGTCGTGTCTTACCGGGTTGGACTCAAGACGATAGTTACCGGATAAGGCGCAGCGGTCGGG
CTGAACGGGGGGTTCGTGCACACAGCCCAGCTTGGAGCGAACGACCTACACCGAACTGAGATACCTACAG
CGTGAGCTATGAGAAAGCGCCACGCTTCCCGAAGGGAGAAAGGCGGACAGGTATCCGGTAAGCGGCAGGG
TCGGAACAGGAGAGCGCACGAGGGAGCTTCCAGGGGGAAACGCCTGGTATCTTTATAGTCCTGTCGGGTT
TCGCCACCTCTGACTTGAGCGTCGATTTTTGTGATGCTCGTCAGGGGGGCGGAGCCTATGGAAAAACGCC
AGCAACGCGGCCTTTTTACGGTTCCTGGCCTTTTGCTGGCCTTTTGCTCACATGTTCTTTCCTGCGTTAT
CCCCTGATTCTGTGGATAACCGTATTACCGCCTTTGAGTGAGCTGATACCGCTCGCCGCAGCCGAACGAC
CGAGCGCAGCGAGTCAGTGAGCGAGGAAGCGGAAGAGCGCCTGATGCGGTATTTTCTCCTTACGCATCTG
TGCGGTATTTCACACCGCATATATGGTGCACTCTCAGTACAATCTGCTCTGATGCCGCATAGTTAAGCCA
GTATACACTCCGCTATCGCTACGTGACTGGGTCATGGCTGCGCCCCGACACCCGCCAACACCCGCTGACG
CGCCCTGACGGGCTTGTCTGCTCCCGGCATCCGCTTACAGACAAGCTGTGACCGTCTCCGGGAGCTGCAT
GTGTCAGAGGTTTTCACCGTCATCACCGAAACGCGCGAGGCAGCTGCGGTAAAGCTCATCAGCGTGGTCG
TGAAGCGATTCACAGATGTCTGCCTGTTCATCCGCGTCCAGCTCGTTGAGTTTCTCCAGAAGCGTTAATG
TCTGGCTTCTGATAAAGCGGGCCATGTTAAGGGCGGTTTTTTCCTGTTTGGTCACTGATGCCTCCGTGTA
AGGGGGATTTCTGTTCATGGGGGTAATGATACCGATGAAACGAGAGAGGATGCTCACGATACGGGTTACT
GATGATGAACATGCCCGGTTACTGGAACGTTGTGAGGGTAAACAACTGGCGGTATGGATGCGGCGGGACC
AGAGAAAAATCACTCAGGGTCAATGCCAGCGCTTCGTTAATACAGATGTAGGTGTTCCACAGGGTAGCCA
GCAGCATCCTGCGATGCAGATCCGGAACATAATGGTGCAGGGCGCTGACTTCCGCGTTTCCAGACTTTAC
GAAACACGGAAACCGAAGACCATTCATGTTGTTGCTCAGGTCGCAGACGTTTTGCAGCAGCAGTCGCTTC
ACGTTCGCTCGCGTATCGGTGATTCATTCTGCTAACCAGTAAGGCAACCCCGCCAGCCTAGCCGGGTCCT
CAACGACAGGAGCACGATCATGCGCACCCGTGGGGCCGCCATGCCGGCGATAATGGCCTGCTTCTCGCCG
AAACGTTTGGTGGCGGGACCAGTGACGAAGGCTTGAGCGAGGGCGTGCAAGATTCCGAATACCGCAAGCG
ACAGGCCGATCATCGTCGCGCTCCAGCGAAAGCGGTCCTCGCCGAAAATGACCCAGAGCGCTGCCGGCAC
CTGTCCTACGAGTTGCATGATAAAGAAGACAGTCATAAGTGCGGCGACGATAGTCATGCCCCGCGCCCAC
CGGAAGGAGCTGACTGGGTTGAAGGCTCTCAAGGGCATCGGTCGAGATCCCGGTGCCTAATGAGTGAGCT
AACTTACATTAATTGCGTTGCGCTCACTGCCCGCTTTCCAGTCGGGAAACCTGTCGTGCCAGCTGCATTA
ATGAATCGGCCAACGCGCGGGGAGAGGCGGTTTGCGTATTGGGCGCCAGGGTGGTTTTTCTTTTCACCAG
TGAGACGGGCAACAGCTGATTGCCCTTCACCGCCTGGCCCTGAGAGAGTTGCAGCAAGCGGTCCACGCTG
GTTTGCCCCAGCAGGCGAAAATCCTGTTTGATGGTGGTTAACGGCGGGATATAACATGAGCTGTCTTCGG
TATCGTCGTATCCCACTACCGAGATGTCCGCACCAACGCGCAGCCCGGACTCGGTAATGGCGCGCATTGC
GCCCAGCGCCATCTGATCGTTGGCAACCAGCATCGCAGTGGGAACGATGCCCTCATTCAGCATTTGCATG
GTTTGTTGAAAACCGGACATGGCACTCCAGTCGCCTTCCCGTTCCGCTATCGGCTGAATTTGATTGCGAG
TGAGATATTTATGCCAGCCAGCCAGACGCAGACGCGCCGAGACAGAACTTAATGGGCCCGCTAACAGCGC
GATTTGCTGGTGACCCAATGCGACCAGATGCTCCACGCCCAGTCGCGTACCGTCTTCATGGGAGAAAATA
ATACTGTTGATGGGTGTCTGGTCAGAGACATCAAGAAATAACGCCGGAACATTAGTGCAGGCAGCTTCCA
CAGCAATGGCATCCTGGTCATCCAGCGGATAGTTAATGATCAGCCCACTGACGCGTTGCGCGAGAAGATT
GTGCACCGCCGCTTTACAGGCTTCGACGCCGCTTCGTTCTACCATCGACACCACCACGCTGGCACCCAGT
TGATCGGCGCGAGATTTAATCGCCGCGACAATTTGCGACGGCGCGTGCAGGGCCAGACTGGAGGTGGCAA
CGCCAATCAGCAACGACTGTTTGCCCGCCAGTTGTTGTGCCACGCGGTTGGGAATGTAATTCAGCTCCGC
CATCGCCGCTTCCACTTTTTCCCGCGTTTTCGCAGAAACGTGGCTGGCCTGGTTCACCACGCGGGAAACG
GTCTGATAAGAGACACCGGCATACTCTGCGACATCGTATAACGTTACTGGTTTCACATTCACCACCCTGA
ATTGACTCTCTTCCGGGCGCTATCATGCCATACCGCGAAAGGTTTTGCGCCATTCGATGGTGTCCGGGAT
CTCGACGCTCTCCCTTATGCGACTCCTGCATTAGGAAGCAGCCCAGTAGTAGGTTGAGGCCGTTGAGCAC
CGCCGCCGCAAGGAATGGTGCATGCAAGGAGATGGCGCCCAACAGTCCCCCGGCCACGGGGCCTGCCACC
ATACCCACGCCGAAACAAGCGCTCATGAGCCCGAAGTGGCGAGCCCGATCTTCCCCATCGGTGATGTCGG
CGATATAGGCGCCAGCAACCGCACCTGTGGCGCCGGTGATGCCGGCCACGATGCGTCCGGCGTAGAGGAT
CGAGATCGATCTCGATCCCGCGAAATTAATACGACTCACTATAGGGGAATTGTGAGCGGATAACAATTCC
CCTCTAGAAATAATTTTGTTTAACTTTAAGAAGGAGATATACATATGCACCATCATCATCATCATTCTTC
TGGTCTGGTGCCACGCGGTTCTGGTATGAAAGAAACCGCTGCTGCTAAATTCGAACGCCAGCACATGGAC
AGCCCAGATCTGGGTACCGACGACGACGACAAGGCCATGGCTGATCGCGCCGCTGAGCCGTCGCGGGGCG
AGATGAGCGCGGACGCGGCGGCCGGGGCGCCCCTGCCCCGGCTCTGCTGCCTGGAGAAGGGGCCGAACGG
CTACGGCTTCCACCTGCATGGGGAGAAGGGCAAGGTGGGCCAGTACATCCGGCTGGTGGAGCCCGGCTCT
CCGGCCGAGAAGGCGGGGCTGCTGGCCGGGGACCGGCTGGTGGAGGTGAACGGCGAGAACGTGGAGAAGG
AGACCCACCAGCAGGTGGTGAGCCGCATCCGCGCCGCGCTCAACGCCGTGCGCCTGCTGGTGGTCGACCC
CGACACGGACGAGCAGTTCAGGAAGCTCGGAGTCCAGATCCGGGGGGAGCTGCTACGCGCCCAGGCGGGG
CCGGAGCAGGCCGGGCCGCCGGCCGCCCCCGGCGAGCAGGGCCCGGCCGGTGAGAACGAGCCGCGCGAGG
TCGAGAAGAGCCACCCGGAGCGGCGCGAGCTCCGGCCTCGGCTCTGCGCCATGAAGAAGGGCCCCAACGG
CTACGGCTTCAACCTGCACAGCGACAAGTCCAGGCCGGGCCAGTTCATCCGCGCCGTGGACCCAGACTCC
CCGGCTGAGGCCTCGGGGCTCCGGGAGCAGGACCGCATCGTGGAGGTGAACGGGGTCTGCGTGGAGGGCA
AGCAGCATGGGGACGTGGTGACTGCCATCAAGGCCGGCGGGGATGAGGCCAAGCTGCTGGTGGTGGACAA
GGAGACCGACGAGTTCTTCAAGAAATGCAAAGTGGTCCCATCTTCTGAGCACCTCAACGGTCCCTTGCCT
GAGCCCTTCACCAATGGGGAGATACAGAAGAACAACCCTGAGACCCTGGCCCCAGCGGCCTCGGAGAGCC
CCAGGCCAGCCCTGGCAAGATCCGCCTCCAGTGACACCAGCGAGGAGCTGGCTTCCCAAGACAGCCCCAA
GAAAGAGGACTCCACGGCCCCCTCCTCGACCTCCTCCTCCTCCGACCCCATCCTGGACTTCAGCATCTCG
CTGGCCGTGGCCAAGGAGAGGGCCCACCAGAAGCGCAGCAGCAGACGGGCCCCCCAAATGGACTGGAGCG
AGAAAAAGGAGCTTTTCAGCAACCTCTGAGCGCCCCGGCCGCCCACCCCCCGTCACCTCCTCTCCGCCCG
ATTCTCCAGTCCCCAGCCGCCCACCCTCCTTCACCTCCTCTCCGCCCACTTCTCCAATCCCTGGCCGCCC
ACCCCACCTCACCTCCTCTCCGCCCGCTTCTCCAGTCCCCGGCCGCCCACCCTACCTCACCTCCTCTCCG
CCCCGCTTCTCCAATCACCCTCGAATCGATCTACAGATCAGCACCAGTGCCCCGTTCCTGGCCATGTGAC
TTTTTTAGAGAACTGTGCACTTCCCTGCCTCGAGGAAGGCAAATGCTTTTCTGCCCTACCCCATCAAACA
GCAGCAGACTCTGTCCCTCTGCTCCCGCGTGGCTCTGCCTGGGACGGCACCGGGACCTGCTTTAGGCGAG
GATGGTGGCACCAGGCACGTGGTCCTCTTCCCTCACAACCCCACAAGGGACCAGGGGACTTTGCGGCAGC
CACAGCTCACCTCGCGGGGCGTCCGTCGTCCTGACAGCTGTGGCTGGCTTGCACCTCTTGTTTTTGTTGA
TTTTTTTTTTAAGGGTGCACATCAGTTTAGAGAGACGTTCATTTCCTTGATTAACGTGATTTTCCGGATC
GGATCCGAATTCGAGCTCCGTCGACAAGCTTGCGGCCGCACTCGAGCACCACCACCACCACCACTGAGAT
CCGGCTGCTAACAAAGCCCGAAAGGAAGCTGAGTTGGCTGCTGCCACCGCTGAGCAATAACTAGCATAAC
CCCTTGGGGCCTCTAAACGGGTCTTGAGGGGTTTTTTGCTGAAAGGAGGAACTATATCCGGAT
