>Addgene plasmid #32854 | pET30 NHERF1 | addgene partial sequence | sequence record 39415 | pBRrevBam 5'-GGTGATGTCGGCGATATAGG-3'
TGAGCCGGCCACGAATGCGTCCGGCGTAGAGGATCGAGATCGATCTCGATCCCGCGAAATTAATACGACT
CACTATAGGGGAATTGTGAGCGGATAACAATTCCCCTCTAGAAATAATTTTGTTTAACTTTAAGAAGGAG
ATATACATATGCACCATCATCATCATCATTCTTCTGGTCTGGTGCCACGCGGTTCTGGTATGAAAGAAAC
CGCTGCTGCTAAATTCGAACGCCAGCACATGGACAGCCCAGATCTGGGTACCGACGACGACGACAAGGCC
ATGGCTGATCGCGCCGCTGAGCCGTCGCGGGGCGAGATGAGCGCGGACGCGGCGGCCGGGGCGCCCCTGC
CCCGGCTCTGCTGCCTGGAGAAGGGGCCGAACGGCTACGGCTTCCACCTGCATGGGGAGAAGGGCAAGGT
GGGCCAGTACATCCGGCTGGTGGAGCCCGGCTCTCCGGCCGAGAAGGCGGGGCTGCTGGCCGGGGACCGG
CTGGTGGAGGTGAACGGCGAGAACGTGGAGAAGGAGACCCACCAGCAGGTGGTGAGCCGCATCCGCGCCG
CGCTCAACGCCGTGCGCCTGCTGGTGGTCGACCCCGACACGGACGAGCAGTTCAGGAAGCTCGGAGTCCA
GATCCGGGGGGAGCTGCTACGCGCCCAGGCGGGGCCGGAGCAGGCCGGGCCGCCGGCCGCCCCCGGCGAG
CAG
